Addgene plasmid #207354: Lenti-CMV-MLH1dn-IRES-puroR
Purpose: Lentiviral transfer plasmid containing CMV-driven expression cassette encoding MLH1dn for prime editing (PE4 and PE5 systems).
Depositing lab: Marianne Carlon. Depositing organization: Katholieke Universiteit Leuven. Publication: Prime editing functionally corrects cystic fibrosis-causing CFTR mutations in human organoids and airway epithelial cells. Bulcaen M, Kortleven P, Liu RB, Maule G, Dreano E, Kelly M, Ensinck MM, Thierie S, Smits M, Ciciani M, Hatton A, Chevalier B, Ramalho AS, Casadevall I Solvas X, Debyser Z, Vermeulen F, Gijsbers R, Sermet-Gaudelus I, Cereseto A, Carlon MS. Cell Rep Med. 2024 May 21;5(5):101544. doi: 10.1016/j.xcrm.2024.101544. Epub 2024 May 1. PubMed 38697102.
Backbone
  Vector backbone: lenti-HS-YFP-IRES-ZeoR
  Backbone manufacturer: Carlon lab (M. Bulcaen)
  Vector type: Lentiviral
  Selectable markers: Puromycin
Growth in bacteria
  Bacterial resistance: Ampicillin, 100 μg/mL
  Growth temperature: 37°C
  Growth strain: NEB Stable
  Copy number: High Copy
Gene/Insert
  Gene/Insert name: MutL homolog 1
  Species: H. sapiens (human)
  Mutation: Δ754-756 dominant negative mutant
  Entrez Gene: MLH1 (a.k.a. COCA2, FCC2, HNPCC, HNPCC2, LYNCH2, MLH-1, MMRCS1, hMLH1)
  Cloning method: Restriction Enzyme; 5′ cloning site unknown (unknown if destroyed)
Resource information
  A portion of this plasmid was derived from a plasmid made by: insert sequence was obtained from plasmids deposited to Addgene by Dr. David Liu
Terms and licenses: Academic/Nonprofit Terms; Industry Terms: Not Available to Industry
How to cite: Lenti-CMV-MLH1dn-IRES-puroR was a gift from Marianne Carlon (Addgene plasmid # 207354 ; http://n2t.net/addgene:207354 ; RRID:Addgene_207354)
