[The description below was written by a language model from this plasmid's Addgene catalogue record and pLannotate feature annotations shown in this document.]
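Description:
Lenti-CMV-MLH1dn-IRES-puroR is an HIV-1-based lentiviral transfer plasmid of about 13.6 kb, built on the lenti-HS-YFP-IRES-ZeoR backbone, that delivers a dominant-negative form of the human mismatch repair protein MLH1 into mammalian cells. It is propagated in E. coli as a high-copy plasmid through a ColE1/pUC-type origin and selected with ampicillin via the β-lactamase gene. The bacterial portion also carries remnants of older vector lineages, including fragments of the tetracycline resistance gene, bom, rop and lacI. It further contains an SV40 promoter followed by E. coli gpt sequence (annotated as two adjacent fragments), SV40 small t intron and polyadenylation sequences; this lies outside the viral genome and is not listed as a selectable marker in the record.

The packaged region runs between two annotated truncated HIV-1 LTR elements and contains the Ψ packaging signal with a partial gag sequence, the Rev response element for Rev-dependent nuclear export of the genomic RNA, and the cPPT/CTS that aids nuclear import of the reverse-transcribed genome. Within it, the CMV immediate early enhancer and promoter drive a bicistronic transcript. The first cistron encodes MLH1 with the Δ754-756 deletion (MLH1dn), and an EMCV IRES then allows translation of puromycin N-acetyltransferase, so that puromycin-resistant transduced cells should also express MLH1dn. A WPRE downstream enhances transcript stability and expression.

MLH1 normally pairs with PMS2 to form MutLα in mismatch repair, and the dominant-negative mutant transiently dampens this pathway. The construct is intended to supply this component for the PE4 and PE5 prime editing systems, where inhibiting mismatch repair improves editing outcomes. The associated work applied prime editing to cystic fibrosis-causing CFTR mutations in human organoids and airway epithelial cells.
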