Features (pLannotate 1.2.2; 32 found; start..end, strand, type, name):
    625..723     -  CDS            TBC1D5 (fragment): TBCD5_HUMAN - Also known as KIAA0210. Experimental evidence at protein level: Swiss-Prot protein existence level 1. May act as a GTPase-activating protein (GAP) for Rab family protein(s). May act as a GAP for RAB7A. Can displace RAB7A and retromer CSC subcomplex from the endosomal membrane to the cytosol; at least retromer displacement seems to require its catalytic activity (PubMed:19531583, PubMed:20923837). Required for retrograde transport of cargo proteins from endosomes to the trans-Golgi network (TGN); the function seems to require its catalytic activity. Involved in regulation of autop
   1129..1408    +  CDS            TcR (fragment): tetracycline efflux protein; tet; confers resistance to tetracycline
   1409..1457    -  misc_feature   bom (fragment): basis of mobility region from pBR322
   1559..1594    -  CDS            rop (fragment): Rop protein, which maintains plasmids at low copy number; rop
   1689..1793    +  promoter       AmpR promoter: bla
   1794..2654    +  CDS            AmpR: β-lactamase; bla; confers resistance to ampicillin, carbenicillin, and related antibiotics
   2825..3413    +  rep_origin     ori: high-copy-number ColE1/pMB1/pBR322/pUC origin of replication
   3596..3652    +  CDS            lacI (fragment): lac repressor; lacI; The lac repressor binds to the lac operator to inhibit transcription in E. coli. This inhibition can be relieved by adding lactose or isopropyl-β-D-thiogalactopyranoside (IPTG).
   3659..3988    +  promoter       SV40 promoter: SV40 enhancer and early promoter
   4188..4307    +  CDS            gpt (fragment): XGPT_ECOLI - Also known as gpp, gxu. Experimental evidence at protein level: Swiss-Prot protein existence level 1. Purine salvage pathway enzyme that catalyzes the transfer of the ribosyl-5-phosphate group from 5-phospho-alpha-D-ribose 1- diphosphate (PRPP) to the N9 position of the 6-oxopurines guanine and xanthine to form the corresponding ribonucleotides GMP (guanosine 5'- monophosphate) and XMP (xanthosine 5'-monophosphate), with the release of PPi. To a lesser extent, also acts on hypoxanthine (PubMed:9100006, PubMed:3886014). Does not ribophosphorylate adenine (PubMed:3886014). From Esch
   4307..4642    +  CDS            gpt (fragment): XGPT_ECOLI - Also known as gpp, gxu. Experimental evidence at protein level: Swiss-Prot protein existence level 1. Purine salvage pathway enzyme that catalyzes the transfer of the ribosyl-5-phosphate group from 5-phospho-alpha-D-ribose 1- diphosphate (PRPP) to the N9 position of the 6-oxopurines guanine and xanthine to form the corresponding ribonucleotides GMP (guanosine 5'- monophosphate) and XMP (xanthosine 5'-monophosphate), with the release of PPi. To a lesser extent, also acts on hypoxanthine (PubMed:9100006, PubMed:3886014). Does not ribophosphorylate adenine (PubMed:3886014). From Esch
   4737..5042    +  CDS            frsA (fragment): FRSA_ECOLI - Also known as yafA. Experimental evidence at protein level: Swiss-Prot protein existence level 1. Catalyzes the hydrolysis of esters (PubMed:15808744). Displays esterase activity toward pNP-butyrate (PubMed:15808744). May stimulate mixed-acid fermentation by acting as a fermentation/respiration switch that down-regulates respiration and up- regulates fermentation rates (PubMed:15169777). From Escherichia coli (strain K12).
   5046..5120    +  CDS            small t antigen (fragment): SV40 (simian virus 40) small t antigen
   5122..5187    +  intron         small t intron: SV40 (simian virus 40) small t antigen intron
   5317..5337    +  CDS            SV40 NLS: nuclear localization signal of SV40 (simian virus 40) large T antigen
   5656..5739    +  CDS            large T antigen (fragment): large T antigen from SV40 (simian virus 40)
   5762..5896    +  polyA_signal   SV40 poly(A) signal: SV40 polyadenylation signal
   6063..6392    +  CDS            nef (fragment): NEF_HV1BR - Experimental evidence at protein level: Swiss-Prot protein existence level 1. Extracellular Nef protein targets CD4(+) T-lymphocytes for apoptosis by interacting with CXCR4 surface receptors (PubMed:14990729). From Human immunodeficiency virus type 1 group M subtype B (isolate BRU/LAI) (HIV-1).
   6440..6697    +  LTR            5' LTR (truncated): truncated 5' long terminal repeat (LTR) from HIV-1
   6744..6869    +  misc_feature   HIV-1 Ψ: packaging signal of human immunodeficiency virus type 1
   6853..7216    +  CDS            HIV-1 gag (fragment): gag protein from human immunodeficiency virus 1; gag
   7362..7595    +  misc_feature   RRE: The Rev response element (RRE) of HIV-1 allows for Rev-dependent mRNA export from the nucleus to the cytoplasm.
   7972..8072    +  CDS            Rev (fragment): human immunodeficiency virus 1 (HIV-1) Rev protein; rev; enhances nuclear export of unspliced and incompletely spliced viral mRNAs
   8117..8234    +  misc_feature   cPPT/CTS: central polypurine tract and central termination sequence of HIV-1
   8293..8596    +  enhancer       CMV enhancer: human cytomegalovirus immediate early enhancer
   8597..8800    +  promoter       CMV promoter: human cytomegalovirus (CMV) immediate early promoter
   8877..11135   +  CDS            MLH1: MLH1_HUMAN - Also known as COCA2. Experimental evidence at protein level: Swiss-Prot protein existence level 1. Heterodimerizes with PMS2 to form MutL alpha, a component of the post-replicative DNA mismatch repair system (MMR). DNA repair is initiated by MutS alpha (MSH2-MSH6) or MutS beta (MSH2-MSH3) binding to a dsDNA mismatch, then MutL alpha is recruited to the heteroduplex. Assembly of the MutL-MutS-heteroduplex ternary complex in presence of RFC and PCNA is sufficient to activate endonuclease activity of PMS2. It introduces single-strand breaks near the mismatch and thus generates new en
  11268..11730   +  misc_feature   IRES: internal ribosome entry site (IRES) of the encephalomyocarditis virus (EMCV)
  11738..12334   +  CDS            PuroR: puromycin N-acetyltransferase; pac from Streptomyces alboniger; confers resistance to puromycin
  12354..12942   +  misc_feature   WPRE: woodchuck hepatitis virus posttranscriptional regulatory element
  12963..13067   +  CDS            nef (fragment): NEF_HV1LA - Experimental evidence at protein level: Swiss-Prot protein existence level 1. Extracellular Nef protein targets CD4(+) T-lymphocytes for apoptosis by interacting with CXCR4 surface receptors. From Human immunodeficiency virus type 1 group M subtype B (isolate Lai) (HIV-1).
  13112..13292   +  LTR            5' LTR (truncated): truncated 5' long terminal repeat (LTR) from HIV-1
>Addgene plasmid #207354 | Lenti-CMV-MLH1dn-IRES-puroR | addgene full sequence | sequence record 408415 | Addgene NGS Result
ACACAAGAGGAAACTGAGAGGGAAAGATGTTGAAGTAATTTTCCCACAATTACAGCATCCGTTAGTTACG
ACTCTATGATCTTCTGACACAAATTCCATTTACTCCTCACCCTATGACTCAGTCGAATATATCAAAGTTA
TGGACATTATGCTAAGTAACAAATTACCCTTTTATATAGTAAATACTGAGTAGATTGAGAGAAGAAATTG
TTTGCAAACCTGAATAGCTTCAAGAAGAAGAGAAGTGAGGATAAGAATAACAGTTGTCATTTAACAAGTT
TTAACAAGTAACTTGGTTAGAAAGGGATTCAAATGCATAAAGCAAGGGATAAATTTTTCTGGCAACAAGA
CTATACAATATAACCTTAAATATGACTTCAAATAATTGTTGGAACTTGATAAAACTAATTAAATATTATT
GAAGATTATCAATATTATAAATGTAATTTACTTTTAAAAAGGGAACATAGAAATGTGTATCATTAGAGTA
GAAAACAATCCTTATTATCACAATTTGTCAAAACAAGTTTGTTATTAACACAAGTAGAATACTGCATTCA
ATTAAGTTGACTGCAGATTTTGTGTTTTGTTAAAATTAGAAAGAGATAACAACAATTTGAATTATTGAAA
GTAACATGTAAATAGTTCTACATACGTTCTTTTGACATCTTGTTCAATCATTGATCGAAGTTCTTTATCT
TGGAAGAATTTGTTCCAAAGACTCTGAAATAAGGAAAACAATCTATTATATAGTCTCACACCTTTGTTTT
ACTTTTAGTGATTTCAATTTAATAATGTAAATGGTTAAAATTTATTCTTCTCTGAGATCATTTCACATTG
CAGATAGAAAACCTGAGACTGGGGTAATTTTTATTAAAATCTAATTTAATCTCAGAAACACATCTTTATT
CTAACATCAATTTTTCCAGTTTGATATTATCATATAAAGTCAGCCTTCCTCATCTGCAGGTTCCACAACA
AAAATCCAACCAACTGTGGATCAAAAATATTGGGAAAAAATTAAAAATAGCAATACAACAATAAAAAAAT
ACAAATCAGAAAAACAGCACAGTATAACAACTTTATTTAGCATTTACAATCTATTAGGTATTATAAGTAA
TCTAGCCAGATCCTCTACGCCGGACGCATCGTGGCCGGCATCACCGGCGCCACAGGTGCGGTTGCTGGCG
CCTATATCGCCGACATCACCGATGGGGAAGATCGGGCTCGCCACTTCGGGCTCATGAGCGCTTGTTTCGG
CGTGGGTATGGTGGCAGGCCCCGTGGCCGGGGGACTGTTGGGCGCCATCTCCTTGCATGCACCATTCCTT
GCGGCGGCGGTGCTCAACGGCCTCAACCTACTACTGGGCTGCTTCCTAATGCAGGAGTCGCATAAGGGAG
AGCGTCGAATGGTGCACTCTCAGTACAATCTGCTCTGATGCCGCATAGTTAAGCCAGCCCCGACACCCGC
CAACACCCGCTGACGCGCCCTGACGGGCTTGTCTGCTCCCGGCATCCGCTTACAGACAAGCTGTGACCGT
CTCCGGGAGCTGCATGTGTCAGAGGTTTTCACCGTCATCACCGAAACGCGCGAGACGAAAGGGCCTCGTG
ATACGCCTATTTTTATAGGTTAATGTCATGATAATAATGGTTTCTTAGACGTCAGGTGGCACTTTTCGGG
GAAATGTGCGCGGAACCCCTATTTGTTTATTTTTCTAAATACATTCAAATATGTATCCGCTCATGAGACA
ATAACCCTGATAAATGCTTCAATAATATTGAAAAAGGAAGAGTATGAGTATTCAACATTTCCGTGTCGCC
CTTATTCCCTTTTTTGCGGCATTTTGCCTTCCTGTTTTTGCTCACCCAGAAACGCTGGTGAAAGTAAAAG
ATGCTGAAGATCAGTTGGGTGCACGAGTGGGTTACATCGAACTGGATCTCAACAGCGGTAAGATCCTTGA
GAGTTTTCGCCCCGAAGAACGTTTTCCAATGATGAGCACTTTTAAAGTTCTGCTATGTGGCGCGGTATTA
TCCCGTATTGACGCCGGGCAAGAGCAACTCGGTCGCCGCATACACTATTCTCAGAATGACTTGGTTGAGT
ACTCACCAGTCACAGAAAAGCATCTTACGGATGGCATGACAGTAAGAGAATTATGCAGTGCTGCCATAAC
CATGAGTGATAACACTGCGGCCAACTTACTTCTGACAACGATCGGAGGACCGAAGGAGCTAACCGCTTTT
TTGCACAACATGGGGGATCATGTAACTCGCCTTGATCGTTGGGAACCGGAGCTGAATGAAGCCATACCAA
ACGACGAGCGTGACACCACGATGCCTGTAGCAATGGCAACAACGTTGCGCAAACTATTAACTGGCGAACT
ACTTACTCTAGCTTCCCGGCAACAATTAATAGACTGGATGGAGGCGGATAAAGTTGCAGGACCACTTCTG
CGCTCGGCCCTTCCGGCTGGCTGGTTTATTGCTGATAAATCTGGAGCCGGTGAGCGTGGGTCTCGCGGTA
TCATTGCAGCACTGGGGCCAGATGGTAAGCCCTCCCGTATCGTAGTTATCTACACGACGGGGAGTCAGGC
AACTATGGATGAACGAAATAGACAGATCGCTGAGATAGGTGCCTCACTGATTAAGCATTGGTAACTGTCA
GACCAAGTTTACTCATATATACTTTAGATTGATTTAAAACTTCATTTTTAATTTAAAAGGATCTAGGTGA
AGATCCTTTTTGATAATCTCATGACCAAAATCCCTTAACGTGAGTTTTCGTTCCACTGAGCGTCAGACCC
CGTAGAAAAGATCAAAGGATCTTCTTGAGATCCTTTTTTTCTGCGCGTAATCTGCTGCTTGCAAACAAAA
AAACCACCGCTACCAGCGGTGGTTTGTTTGCCGGATCAAGAGCTACCAACTCTTTTTCCGAAGGTAACTG
GCTTCAGCAGAGCGCAGATACCAAATACTGTTCTTCTAGTGTAGCCGTAGTTAGGCCACCACTTCAAGAA
CTCTGTAGCACCGCCTACATACCTCGCTCTGCTAATCCTGTTACCAGTGGCTGCTGCCAGTGGCGATAAG
TCGTGTCTTACCGGGTTGGACTCAAGACGATAGTTACCGGATAAGGCGCAGCGGTCGGGCTGAACGGGGG
GTTCGTGCACACAGCCCAGCTTGGAGCGAACGACCTACACCGAACTGAGATACCTACAGCGTGAGCTATG
AGAAAGCGCCACGCTTCCCGAAGGGAGAAAGGCGGACAGGTATCCGGTAAGCGGCAGGGTCGGAACAGGA
GAGCGCACGAGGGAGCTTCCAGGGGGAAACGCCTGGTATCTTTATAGTCCTGTCGGGTTTCGCCACCTCT
GACTTGAGCGTCGATTTTTGTGATGCTCGTCAGGGGGGCGGAGCCTATGGAAAAACGCCAGCAACGCGGC
CTTTTTACGGTTCCTGGCCTTTTGCTGGCCTTTTGCTCACATGTTCTTTCCTGCGTTATCCCCTGATTCT
GTGGATAACCGTATTACCGCCTTTGAGTGAGCTGATACCGCTCGCCGCAGCCGAACGACCGAGCGCAGCG
AGTCAGTGAGCGAGGAAGCGGAAGAGCGCCCAATACGCAAACCGCCTCTCCCCGCGCGTTGGCCGATTCA
TTAATGCAGCTGTGGAATGTGTGTCAGTTAGGGTGTGGAAAGTCCCCAGGCTCCCCAGCAGGCAGAAGTA
TGCAAAGCATGCATCTCAATTAGTCAGCAACCAGGTGTGGAAAGTCCCCAGGCTCCCCAGCAGGCAGAAG
TATGCAAAGCATGCATCTCAATTAGTCAGCAACCATAGTCCCGCCCCTAACTCCGCCCATCCCGCCCCTA
ACTCCGCCCAGTTCCGCCCATTCTCCGCCCCATGGCTGACTAATTTTTTTTATTTATGCAGAGGCCGAGG
CCGCCTCGGCCTCTGAGCTATTCCAGAAGTAGTGAGGAGGCTTTTTTGGAGGCCTAGGCTTTTGCAAAAA
GCTTGGACACAAGACAGGCTTGCGAGATATGTTTGAGAATACCACTTTATCCCGCGTCAGGGAGAGGCAG
TGCGTAAAAAGACGCGGACTCATGTGAAATACTGGTTTTTAGTGCGCCAGATCTCTATAATCTCGCGCAA
CCTATTTTCCCCTCGAACACTTTTTAAGCCGTAGATAAACAGGCTGGGACACTTCACATGAGCGAAAAAT
ACATCGTCACCTGGGACATGTTGCAGATCCATGCACGTAAACTCGCAAGCCGACTGATGCCTTCTGAACA
ATGGAAAGGCATTATTGCCGTAAGCCGTGGCGGTCTGTACCGGGTGCGTTACTGGCGCGTGAACTGGGTA
TTCGTCATGTCGATACCGTTTGTATTTCCAGCTACGATCACGACAACCAGCGCGAGCTTAAAGTGCTGAA
ACGCGCAGAAGGCGATGGCGAAGGCTTCATCGTTATTGATGACCTGGTGGATACCGGTGGTACTGCGGTT
GCGATTCGTGAAATGTATCCAAAAGCGCACTTTGTCACCATCTTCGCAAAACCGGCTGGTCGTCCGCTGG
TTGATGACTATGTTGTTGATATCCCGCAAGATACCTGGATTGAACAGCCGTGGGATATGGGCGTCGTATT
CGTCCCGCCAATCTCCGGTCGCTAATCTTTTCAACGCCTGGCACTGCCGGGCGTTGTTCTTTTTAACTTC
AGGCGGGTTACAATAGTTTCCAGTAAGTATTCTGGAGGCTGCATCCATGACACAGGCAAACCTGAGCGAA
ACCCTGTTCAAACCCCGCTTTAAACATCCTGAAACCTCGACGCTAGTCCGCCGCTTTAATCACGGCGCAC
AACCGCCTGTGCAGTCGGCCCTTGATGGTAAAACCATCCCTCACTGGTATCGCATGATTAACCGTCTGAT
GTGGATCTGGCGCGGCATTGACCCACGCGAAATCCTCGACGTCCAGGCACGTATTGTGATGAGCGATGCC
GAACGTACCGACGATGATTTATACGATACGGTGATTGGCTACCGTGGCGGCAACTGGATTTATGAGTGGG
CCCCGGATCTTTGTGAAGGAACCTTACTTCTGTGGTGTGACATAATTGGACAAACTACCTACAGAGATTT
AAAGCTCTAAGGTAAATATAAAATTTTTAAGTGTATAATGTGTTAAACTACTGATTCTAATTGTTTGTGT
ATTTTAGATTCCAACCTATGGAACTGATGAATGGGAGCAGTGGTGGAATGCCTTTAATGAGGAAAACCTG
TTTTGCTCAGAAGAAATGCCATCTAGTGATGATGAGGCTACTGCTGACTCTCAACATTCTACTCCTCCAA
AAAAGAAGAGAAAGGTAGAAGACCCCAAGGACTTTCCTTCAGAATTGCTAAGTTTTTTGAGTCATGCTGT
GTTTAGTAATAGAACTCTTGCTTGCTTTGCTATTTACACCACAAAGGAAAAAGCTGCACTGCTATACAAG
AAAATTATGGAAAAATATTCTGTAACCTTTATAAGTAGGCATAACAGTTATAATCATAACATACTGTTTT
TTCTTACTCCACACAGGCATAGAGTGTCTGCTATTAATAACTATGCTCAAAAATTGTGTACCTTTAGCTT
TTTAATTTGTAAAGGGGTTAATAAGGAATATTTGATGTATAGTGCCTTGACTAGAGATCATAATCAGCCA
TACCACATTTGTAGAGGTTTTACTTGCTTTAAAAAACCTCCCACACCTCCCCCTGAACCTGAAACATAAA
ATGAATGCAATTGTTGTTGTTAACTTGTTTATTGCAGCTTATAATGGTTACAAATAAAGCAATAGCATCA
CAAATTTCACAAATAAAGCATTTTTTTCACTGCATTCTAGTTGTGGTTTGTCCAAACTCATCAATGTATC
TTATCATGTCTGGATCAACTGGATAACTCAAGCTAACCAAAATCATCCCAAACTTCCCACCCCATACCCT
ATTACCACTGCCAATTACCTGTGGTTTCATTTACTCTAAACCTGTGATTCCTCTGAATTATTTTCATTTT
AAAGAAATTGTATTTGTTAAATATGTACTACAAACTTAGTAGTTGGAAGGGCTAATTCACTCCCAAAGAA
GACAAGATATCCTTGATCTGTGGATCTACCACACACAAGGCTACTTCCCTGATTAGCAGAACTACACACC
AGGGCCAGGGGTCAGATATCCACTGACCTTTGGATGGTGCTACAAGCTAGTACCAGTTGAGCCAGATAAG
GTAGAAGAGGCCAATAAAGGAGAGAACACCAGCTTGTTACACCCTGTGAGCCTGCATGGGATGGATGACC
CGGAGAGAGAAGTGTTAGAGTGGAGGTTTGACAGCCGCCTAGCATTTCATCACGTGGCCCGAGAGCTGCA
TCCGGAGTACTTCAAGAACTGCTGATATCGAGCTTGCTACAAGGGACTTTCCGCTGGGGACTTTCCAGGG
AGGCGTGGCCTGGGCGGGACTGGGGAGTGGCGAGCCCTCAGATCCTGCATATAAGCAGCTGCTTTTTGCC
TGTACTGGGTCTCTCTGGTTAGACCAGATCTGAGCCTGGGAGCTCTCTGGCTAACTAGGGAACCCACTGC
TTAAGCCTCAATAAAGCTTGCCTTGAGTGCTTCAAGTAGTGTGTGCCCGTCTGTTGTGTGACTCTGGTAA
CTAGAGATCCCTCAGACCCTTTTAGTCAGTGTGGAAAATCTCTAGCAGTGGCGCCCGAACAGGGACTTGA
AAGCGAAAGGGAAACCAGAGGAGCTCTCTCGACGCAGGACTCGGCTTGCTGAAGCGCGCACGGCAAGAGG
CGAGGGGCGGCGACTGGTGAGTACGCCAAAAATTTTGACTAGCGGAGGCTAGAAGGAGAGAGATGGGTGC
GAGAGCGTCAGTATTAAGCGGGGGAGAATTAGATCGCGATGGGAAAAAATTCGGTTAAGGCCAGGGGGAA
AGAAAAAATATAAATTAAAACATATAGTATGGGCAAGCAGGGAGCTAGAACGATTCGCAGTTAATCCTGG
CCTGTTAGAAACATCAGAAGGCTGTAGACAAATACTGGGACAGCTACAACCATCCCTTCAGACAGGATCA
GAAGAACTTAGATCATTATATAATACAGTAGCAACCCTCTATTGTGTGCATCAAAGGATAGAGATAAAAG
ACACCAAGGAAGCTTTAGACAAGATAGAGGAAGAGCAAAACAAAAGTAAGACCACCGCACAGCAAGCGGC
CGCTGATCTTCAGACCTGGAGGAGGAGATATGAGGGACAATTGGAGAAGTGAATTATATAAATATAAAGT
AGTAAAAATTGAACCATTAGGAGTAGCACCCACCAAGGCAAAGAGAAGAGTGGTGCAGAGAGAAAAAAGA
GCAGTGGGAATAGGAGCTTTGTTCCTTGGGTTCTTGGGAGCAGCAGGAAGCACTATGGGCGCAGCGTCAA
TGACGCTGACGGTACAGGCCAGACAATTATTGTCTGGTATAGTGCAGCAGCAGAACAATTTGCTGAGGGC
TATTGAGGCGCAACAGCATCTGTTGCAACTCACAGTCTGGGGCATCAAGCAGCTCCAGGCAAGAATCCTG
GCTGTGGAAAGATACCTAAAGGATCAACAGCTCCTGGGGATTTGGGGTTGCTCTGGAAAACTCATTTGCA
CCACTGCTGTGCCTTGGAATGCTAGTTGGAGTAATAAATCTCTGGAACAGATTTGGAATCACACGACCTG
GATGGAGTGGGACAGAGAAATTAACAATTACACAAGCTTAATACACTCCTTAATTGAAGAATCGCAAAAC
CAGCAAGAAAAGAATGAACAAGAATTATTGGAATTAGATAAATGGGCAAGTTTGTGGAATTGGTTTAACA
TAACAAATTGGCTGTGGTATATAAAATTATTCATAATGATAGTAGGAGGCTTGGTAGGTTTAAGAATAGT
TTTTGCTGTACTTTCTATAGTGAATAGAGTTAGGCAGGGATATTCACCATTATCGTTTCAGACCCACCTC
CCAACCCCGAGGGGACCCGACAGGCCCGAAGGAATAGAAGAAGAAGGTGGAGAGAGAGACAGAGACAGAT
CCATTCGATTAGTGAACGGATCTCGACGGTATCGCCGAATTCACAAATGGCAGTATTCATCCACAATTTT
AAAAGAAAAGGGGGGATTGGGGGGTACAGTGCAGGGGAAAGAATAGTAGACATAATAGCAACAGACATAC
AAACTAAAGAATTACAAAAACAAATTACAAAAATTCAAAATTTTCGGGTTTATTACAGGGACAGCAGAGA
TCCACTTTGGGGCGATAAGCTTGGGAGTTCCGCGTTACATAACTTACGGTAAATGGCCCGCCTGGCTGAC
CGCCCAACGACCCCCGCCCATTGACGTCAATAATGACGTATGTTCCCATAGTAACGCCAATAGGGACTTT
CCATTGACGTCAATGGGTGGAGTATTTACGGTAAACTGCCCACTTGGCAGTACATCAAGTGTATCATATG
CCAAGTACGCCCCCTATTGACGTCAATGACGGTAAATGGCCCGCCTGGCATTATGCCCAGTACATGACCT
TATGGGACTTTCCTACTTGGCAGTACATCTACGTATTAGTCATCGCTATTACCATGGTGATGCGGTTTTG
GCAGTACATCAATGGGCGTGGATAGCGGTTTGACTCACGGGGATTTCCAAGTCTCCACCCCATTGACGTC
AATGGGAGTTTGTTTTGGCACCAAAATCAACGGGACTTTCCAAAATGTCGTAACAACTCCGCCCCATTGA
CGCAAATGGGCGGTAGGCGTGTACGGTGGGAGGTCTATATAAGCAGAGCTCGTTTAGTGAACCGTCAGAT
CGCCTGGAGACGCCATCCACGCTGTTTTGACCTCCATAGAAGACACCGACTCTAGAATGAGCTTCGTTGC
TGGAGTCATCCGGAGACTGGACGAGACAGTGGTGAACAGAATTGCCGCCGGCGAGGTGATCCAGAGACCT
GCCAATGCAATAAAGGAGATGATCGAGAACTGTCTGGACGCCAAGTCCACAAGCATTCAGGTGATCGTGA
AGGAGGGCGGACTGAAGCTGATCCAGATCCAAGACAACGGCACAGGCATCAGAAAGGAAGATCTGGACAT
CGTGTGTGAACGGTTCACCACATCTAAGCTGCAGTCTTTTGAGGATCTGGCCTCTATCAGTACCTACGGC
TTCAGAGGCGAGGCCCTGGCCAGCATCAGCCACGTGGCCCATGTGACCATCACCACCAAAACCGCCGACG
GCAAATGCGCTTATCGCGCTAGCTACAGCGACGGCAAGCTGAAAGCCCCGCCAAAGCCTTGCGCCGGCAA
CCAGGGTACACAGATAACAGTGGAGGATCTGTTCTACAACATCGCCACCCGGAGAAAGGCCCTGAAAAAT
CCCAGCGAGGAGTACGGCAAGATCCTGGAAGTCGTCGGCAGATACTCCGTGCACAACGCCGGAATCAGCT
TTAGCGTAAAGAAGCAGGGAGAAACCGTGGCCGATGTGCGCACCCTGCCAAATGCCAGCACCGTGGATAA
CATCAGAAGCATTTTCGGAAATGCCGTGTCCAGAGAACTGATCGAGATCGGCTGCGAAGATAAGACCCTG
GCTTTTAAGATGAACGGCTACATCAGCAACGCCAATTACTCTGTGAAGAAGTGCATCTTTCTTCTGTTCA
TCAACCACAGACTGGTGGAAAGCACCAGCCTGCGGAAAGCCATCGAGACAGTGTACGCCGCCTACCTGCC
TAAGAACACCCACCCCTTCCTGTACCTGAGCCTCGAGATCAGCCCTCAGAACGTGGACGTCAATGTGCAT
CCTACAAAGCACGAGGTGCACTTCCTGCACGAGGAAAGCATCCTGGAAAGAGTGCAGCAGCACATTGAGA
GCAAGCTGCTGGGCTCTAACAGCAGCAGAATGTACTTCACACAGACCCTGCTGCCTGGCCTGGCCGGCCC
CTCAGGCGAAATGGTTAAGTCCACAACCTCTCTGACCTCATCCAGCACCAGCGGTTCTTCCGATAAGGTG
TACGCCCACCAGATGGTGCGGACCGACTCTCGGGAGCAGAAGCTGGACGCCTTTCTGCAACCTCTGAGCA
AACCTCTGAGCTCTCAGCCTCAGGCCATCGTGACCGAGGACAAGACAGATATCTCCTCCGGCCGTGCCAG
ACAGCAGGACGAAGAAATGCTCGAGCTGCCAGCTCCTGCCGAGGTGGCCGCCAAGAACCAGAGCCTGGAG
GGAGATACCACAAAGGGCACCAGCGAAATGAGCGAGAAGCGGGGCCCTACCTCCAGCAACCCCAGAAAAC
GGCACCGGGAGGACAGCGACGTGGAAATGGTGGAGGACGACAGCAGAAAGGAAATGACAGCCGCTTGTAC
CCCTAGAAGAAGAATCATCAACCTGACCTCCGTGCTGAGCCTGCAGGAGGAGATCAACGAGCAGGGCCAC
GAGGTGCTGAGAGAGATGCTGCACAATCACAGCTTCGTGGGCTGCGTGAACCCTCAATGGGCCCTGGCTC
AGCATCAAACAAAGCTGTACCTGCTGAACACCACCAAGCTGAGCGAAGAGCTGTTCTACCAGATCCTCAT
CTACGACTTCGCCAACTTCGGCGTGCTACGCCTGAGCGAGCCCGCCCCTCTGTTTGACCTGGCCATGCTG
GCTCTGGATAGCCCAGAAAGCGGCTGGACAGAAGAGGACGGACCTAAAGAGGGGCTGGCTGAATACATCG
TGGAGTTCCTGAAGAAAAAGGCCGAGATGCTGGCCGACTACTTTTCTCTGGAAATCGACGAGGAAGGCAA
CCTGATCGGCCTGCCTCTGCTGATCGATAACTACGTGCCTCCCCTGGAAGGCCTGCCCATCTTCATCCTG
AGACTGGCTACAGAGGTGAACTGGGACGAGGAAAAGGAATGCTTCGAGTCTCTGAGCAAGGAGTGCGCCA
TGTTCTATAGCATCAGAAAACAGTACATCTCTGAAGAGAGCACTCTGTCTGGCCAGCAGAGTGAAGTGCC
CGGAAGCATCCCCAACAGCTGGAAGTGGACCGTGGAACACATCGTGTACAAGGCCCTGCGGAGCCACATT
CTCCCTCCTAAGCACTTCACCGAGGACGGCAACATCCTGCAGCTGGCCAACCTGCCCGACCTTTATAAGG
TTTTCTAAACGCGTGCTCTAGCCCAATTCCGCCCCCTCCCCCCCCCCTAACGTTACTGGCCGAAGCCGCT
TGGAATAAGGCCGGTGTGCGTTTGTCTATATGTTATTTTCCACCATATTGCCGTCTTTTGGCAATGTGAG
GGCCCGGAAACCTGGCCCTGTCTTCTTGACGAGCATTCCTAGGGGTCTTTCCCCTCTCGCCAAAGGAATG
CAAGGTCTGTTGAATGTCGTGAAGGAAGCAGTTCCTCTGGAAGCTTCTTGAAGACAAACAACGTCTGTAG
CGACCCTTTGCAGGCAGCGGAACCCCCCACCTGGCGACAGGTGCCTCTGCGGCCAAAAGCCACGTGTATA
AGATACACCTGCAAAGGCGGCACAACCCCAGTGCCACGTTGTGAGTTGGATAGTTGTGGAAAGAGTCAAA
TGGCTCTCCTCAAGCGTATTCAACAAGGGGCTGAAGGATGCCCAGAAGGTACCCCATTGTATGGGATCTG
ATCTGGGGCCTCGGTGCACATGCTTTACATGTGTTTAGTCGAGGTTAAAAAAACGTCTAGGCCCCCCGAA
CCACGGGGACGTGGTTTTCCTTTGAAAAACACGATGATAATATGGGCACCGAGTACAAGCCCACGGTGCG
CCTCGCCACCCGCGACGACGTCCCCCGGGCCGTACGCACCCTCGCCGCCGCGTTCGCCGACTACCCCGCC
ACGCGCCACACCGTCGACCCGGACCGCCACATCGAGCGGGTCACCGAGCTGCAAGAACTCTTCCTCACGC
GCGTCGGGCTCGACATCGGCAAGGTGTGGGTCGCGGACGACGGCGCCGCGGTGGCGGTCTGGACCACGCC
GGAGAGCGTCGAAGCGGGGGCGGTGTTCGCCGAGATCGGCCCGCGCATGGCCGAGTTGAGCGGTTCCCGG
CTGGCCGCGCAGCAACAGATGGAAGGCCTCCTGGCGCCGCACCGGCCCAAGGAGCCCGCGTGGTTCCTGG
CCACCGTCGGCGTCTCGCCCGACCACCAGGGCAAGGGTCTGGGCAGCGCCGTCGTGCTCCCCGGAGTGGA
GGCGGCCGAGCGCGCCGGGGTGCCCGCCTTCCTGGAGACCTCCGCGCCCCGCAACCTCCCCTTCTACGAG
CGGCTCGGCTTCACCGTCACCGCCGACGTCGAGGTGCCCGAAGGACCGCGCACCTGGTGCATGACCCGCA
AGCCCGGTGCCTGAGGCGCGTTGAATTCCCGATAATCAACCTCTGGATTACAAAATTTGTGAAAGATTGA
CTGGTATTCTTAACTATGTTGCTCCTTTTACGCTATGTGGATACGCTGCTTTAATGCCTTTGTATCATGC
TATTGCTTCCCGTATGGCTTTCATTTTCTCCTCCTTGTATAAATCCTGGTTGCTGTCTCTTTATGAGGAG
TTGTGGCCCGTTGTCAGGCAACGTGGCGTGGTGTGCACTGTGTTTGCTGACGCAACCCCCACTGGTTGGG
GCATTGCCACCACCTGTCAGCTCCTTTCCGGGACTTTCGCTTTCCCCCTCCCTATTGCCACGGCGGAACT
CATCGCCGCCTGCCTTGCCCGCTGCTGGACAGGGGCTCGGCTGTTGGGCACTGACAATTCCGTGGTGTTG
TCGGGGAAGCTGACGTCCTTTCCATGGCTGCTCGCCTGTGTTGCCACCTGGATTCTGCGCGGGACGTCCT
TCTGCTACGTCCCTTCGGCCCTCAATCCAGCGGACCTTCCTTCCCGCGGCCTGCTGCCGGCTCTGCGGCC
TCTTCCGCGTCTTCGCCTTCGCCCTCAGACGAGTCGGATCTCCCTTTGGGCCGCCTCCCCGCATCGGGAA
TTCTGTCGACTGGTACCTTTAAGACCAATGACTTACAAGGCAGCTGTAGATCTTAGCCACTTTTTAAAAG
AAAAGGGGGGACTGGAAGGGCTAATTCACTCCCAACGAAGACAAAATCGTCGAGAGATGCTGCATATAAG
CAGCTGCTTTTTGCTTGTACTGGGTCTCTCTGGTTAGACCAGATCTGAGCCTGGGAGCTCTCTGGCTAAC
TAGGGAACCCACTGCTTAAGCCTCAATAAAGCTTGCCTTGAGTGCTTCAAGTAGTGTGTGCCCGTCTGTT
GTGTGACTCTGGTAACTAGAGATCCCTCAGACCCTTTTAGTCAGTGTGGAAAATCTCTAGCAGTAGTAGT
TCATGTCATCTTATTATTCAGTATTTATAACTTGCAAAGAAATGAATATCAGAGAGTGAGAGGCCTTGAC
ATTATAATAGATTTAGCAGGAATTGAACTAGGAGTGGAGCACACAGGCAAAGCTGCAGAAGTACTTGGAA
GAAGCCACCAGAGATACTCACGATTCTGCACATACCTGGCTAATCCCAGATCCTAAGGATTACATTAAGT
TTACTAACATTTATATAATGATTTATAGTTTAAAGTATAAACTTATCTAATTTACTATTCTGACAGATAT
TAATTAATCCTCAAATATCATAAGAGATGATTACTATTATCCCCATTTA
